Addgene plasmid #118712: pSP2-48-merTetO-EFS-BLaR
Purpose: Contains an optimized 48-mer TetO repeat for imaging of desired loci
Depositing lab: Huimin Zhao. Depositing organization: University of Illinois at Urbana-Champaign. Publication: CRISPR/Cas9-mediated knock-in of an optimized TetO repeat for live cell imaging of endogenous loci. Tasan I, Sustackova G, Zhang L, Kim J, Sivaguru M, HamediRad M, Wang Y, Genova J, Ma J, Belmont AS, Zhao H. Nucleic Acids Res. 2018 Jun 15. pii: 5038283. doi: 10.1093/nar/gky501. PubMed 29912475.
Backbone
  Vector backbone: pSP2
  Total vector size (bp): 6837
  Vector type: Mammalian Expression
  Selectable markers: Blasticidin
Growth in bacteria
  Bacterial resistance: Ampicillin, 100 μg/mL
  Growth temperature: 37°C
  Growth strain: NEB Stable
  Copy number: Low Copy
Gene/Insert 1
  Gene/Insert name: Blasticidin resistance gene
  Insert size (bp): 880
  Cloning method: Restriction Enzyme; 5′ cloning site HindIII (not destroyed); 3′ cloning site BstBI (not destroyed)
  Sequencing primers: 5′ TAGAGAGTATAGAGGGTCC; 3′ CTTAAGCTAGCAGCGCTCTCG
Gene/Insert 2
  Gene/Insert name: EFS-NS promoter
  Insert size (bp): 278
  Promoter: EFS-NS
  Cloning method: Restriction Enzyme; 5′ cloning site NdeI (not destroyed); 3′ cloning site HindIII (not destroyed)
  Sequencing primers: 5′ TAGAGAGTATAGAGGGTCC
Resource information
  A portion of this plasmid was derived from a plasmid made by: 48-mer TetO sequence was cloned by Gabriela Sustackova (laboratory of Prof. Andrew Belmont)
Terms and licenses: Academic/Nonprofit Terms; Industry Terms: Not Available to Industry
How to cite: pSP2-48-merTetO-EFS-BLaR was a gift from Huimin Zhao (Addgene plasmid # 118712 ; http://n2t.net/addgene:118712 ; RRID:Addgene_118712)
