[The description below was written by a language model from this plasmid's Addgene catalogue record and pLannotate feature annotations shown in this document.]
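Description:
pSP2-48-merTetO-EFS-BLaR is a 6.8 kb mammalian plasmid on the pSP2 backbone that carries an optimized array of 48 tet operator (TetO) sites for tagging and imaging chosen chromosomal loci in live cells. It is maintained in E. coli through a ColE1/pMB1-type origin and an ampicillin resistance gene. A rop gene is also annotated, which fits the low-copy designation in the catalogue. The listed host is a recombination-deficient strain suited to repetitive DNA. The two sequence records (repository NGS and depositor) differ by one base in length and start at different points on the circle, but they show the same feature order.

The annotation software reports the TetO array as dozens of short hits to tet operators and to fragments of PLtetO-1, TRE and similar promoters. These are individual operator copies separated by short spacers, not functional promoters. Immediately downstream is a cassette flanked by loxP sites, in which the short EF-1α core promoter (EFS-NS) drives the blasticidin S deaminase gene, followed by an SV40 polyadenylation signal. Because the two loxP sites share the same orientation, Cre recombinase should be able to excise the marker after selection and leave the operator array behind. Outside the floxed region, a second EF-1α core promoter drives a truncated herpes simplex virus thymidine kinase, with an SV40 polyadenylation signal annotated on the opposite strand downstream. This kinase confers sensitivity to ganciclovir-type analogues and could plausibly serve to select against cells that integrate the backbone, although the record does not state that role.

According to the associated publication title, the array is knocked into endogenous loci by CRISPR/Cas9. The integrated repeat would be visualised by binding of a fluorescently tagged Tet repressor supplied separately. No homology arms are annotated.
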