Features (pLannotate 1.2.2; 65 found; start..end, strand, type, name):
     21..39      +  promoter       PLtetO-1 promoter (fragment): modified phage lambda PL promoter with tet operator sites (Lutz and Bujard, 1997)
     50..69      +  promoter       PLtetO-1 promoter (fragment): modified phage lambda PL promoter with tet operator sites (Lutz and Bujard, 1997)
     79..98      +  promoter       tight TRE promoter (fragment): Tet-responsive promoter PTight, consisting of seven tet operator sequences followed by the minimal CMV promoter
    124..143     +  promoter       tight TRE promoter (fragment): Tet-responsive promoter PTight, consisting of seven tet operator sequences followed by the minimal CMV promoter
    153..171     +  promoter       PLtetO-1 promoter (fragment): modified phage lambda PL promoter with tet operator sites (Lutz and Bujard, 1997)
    182..202     +  promoter       PLtetO-1 promoter (fragment): modified phage lambda PL promoter with tet operator sites (Lutz and Bujard, 1997)
    227..245     +  promoter       PLtetO-1 promoter (fragment): modified phage lambda PL promoter with tet operator sites (Lutz and Bujard, 1997)
    256..275     +  promoter       tight TRE promoter (fragment): Tet-responsive promoter PTight, consisting of seven tet operator sequences followed by the minimal CMV promoter
    285..304     +  promoter       tight TRE promoter (fragment): Tet-responsive promoter PTight, consisting of seven tet operator sequences followed by the minimal CMV promoter
    329..348     +  promoter       PLtetO-1 promoter (fragment): modified phage lambda PL promoter with tet operator sites (Lutz and Bujard, 1997)
    359..377     +  protein_bind   tet operator: tetO; bacterial operator O2 for the tetR and tetA genes tetracycline repressor TetR
    388..406     +  protein_bind   tet operator: tetO; bacterial operator O2 for the tetR and tetA genes tetracycline repressor TetR
    432..451     +  promoter       PLtetO-1 promoter (fragment): modified phage lambda PL promoter with tet operator sites (Lutz and Bujard, 1997)
    462..480     +  protein_bind   tet operator: tetO; bacterial operator O2 for the tetR and tetA genes tetracycline repressor TetR
    491..511     +  promoter       PLtetO-1 promoter (fragment): modified phage lambda PL promoter with tet operator sites (Lutz and Bujard, 1997)
    536..554     +  promoter       PLtetO-1 promoter (fragment): modified phage lambda PL promoter with tet operator sites (Lutz and Bujard, 1997)
    565..583     +  promoter       PLtetO-1 promoter (fragment): modified phage lambda PL promoter with tet operator sites (Lutz and Bujard, 1997)
    593..612     +  promoter       PLtetO-1 promoter (fragment): modified phage lambda PL promoter with tet operator sites (Lutz and Bujard, 1997)
    639..660     +  promoter       PLtetO-1 promoter (fragment): modified phage lambda PL promoter with tet operator sites (Lutz and Bujard, 1997)
    669..687     +  protein_bind   tet operator: tetO; bacterial operator O2 for the tetR and tetA genes tetracycline repressor TetR
    698..716     +  promoter       PLtetO-1 promoter (fragment): modified phage lambda PL promoter with tet operator sites (Lutz and Bujard, 1997)
    743..761     +  promoter       PLtetO-1 promoter (fragment): modified phage lambda PL promoter with tet operator sites (Lutz and Bujard, 1997)
    772..790     +  promoter       PLtetO-1 promoter (fragment): modified phage lambda PL promoter with tet operator sites (Lutz and Bujard, 1997)
    801..820     +  promoter       tight TRE promoter (fragment): Tet-responsive promoter PTight, consisting of seven tet operator sequences followed by the minimal CMV promoter
    846..864     +  protein_bind   tet operator: tetO; bacterial operator O2 for the tetR and tetA genes tetracycline repressor TetR
    875..893     +  protein_bind   tet operator: tetO; bacterial operator O2 for the tetR and tetA genes tetracycline repressor TetR
    904..924     +  promoter       PLtetO-1 promoter (fragment): modified phage lambda PL promoter with tet operator sites (Lutz and Bujard, 1997)
    947..966     +  promoter       PLtetO-1 promoter (fragment): modified phage lambda PL promoter with tet operator sites (Lutz and Bujard, 1997)
    977..995     +  promoter       PLtetO-1 promoter (fragment): modified phage lambda PL promoter with tet operator sites (Lutz and Bujard, 1997)
   1004..1024    +  promoter       H1-2O2 promoter (fragment): doxycycline-inducible variant of the human H1 RNA promoter (Henriksen et al., 2007)
   1051..1071    +  promoter       PLtetO-1 promoter (fragment): modified phage lambda PL promoter with tet operator sites (Lutz and Bujard, 1997)
   1080..1100    +  promoter       PLtetO-1 promoter (fragment): modified phage lambda PL promoter with tet operator sites (Lutz and Bujard, 1997)
   1109..1128    +  promoter       tight TRE promoter (fragment): Tet-responsive promoter PTight, consisting of seven tet operator sequences followed by the minimal CMV promoter
   1151..1170    +  promoter       PLtetO-1 promoter (fragment): modified phage lambda PL promoter with tet operator sites (Lutz and Bujard, 1997)
   1181..1199    +  promoter       PLtetO-1 promoter (fragment): modified phage lambda PL promoter with tet operator sites (Lutz and Bujard, 1997)
   1210..1229    +  promoter       PLtetO-1 promoter (fragment): modified phage lambda PL promoter with tet operator sites (Lutz and Bujard, 1997)
   1255..1273    +  promoter       PLtetO-1 promoter (fragment): modified phage lambda PL promoter with tet operator sites (Lutz and Bujard, 1997)
   1284..1302    +  promoter       PLtetO-1 promoter (fragment): modified phage lambda PL promoter with tet operator sites (Lutz and Bujard, 1997)
   1313..1334    +  promoter       PLtetO-1 promoter (fragment): modified phage lambda PL promoter with tet operator sites (Lutz and Bujard, 1997)
   1358..1376    +  promoter       PLtetO-1 promoter (fragment): modified phage lambda PL promoter with tet operator sites (Lutz and Bujard, 1997)
   1387..1409    +  protein_bind   tetracycline response element (fragment): contains seven copies of the tetracycline operator tetO tetracycline repressor TetR
   1416..1435    +  promoter       tight TRE promoter (fragment): Tet-responsive promoter PTight, consisting of seven tet operator sequences followed by the minimal CMV promoter
   1460..1479    +  promoter       PLtetO-1 promoter (fragment): modified phage lambda PL promoter with tet operator sites (Lutz and Bujard, 1997)
   1490..1508    +  protein_bind   tet operator: tetO; bacterial operator O2 for the tetR and tetA genes tetracycline repressor TetR
   1519..1538    +  promoter       PLtetO-1 promoter (fragment): modified phage lambda PL promoter with tet operator sites (Lutz and Bujard, 1997)
   1564..1582    +  promoter       PLtetO-1 promoter (fragment): modified phage lambda PL promoter with tet operator sites (Lutz and Bujard, 1997)
   1593..1613    +  promoter       PLtetO-1 promoter (fragment): modified phage lambda PL promoter with tet operator sites (Lutz and Bujard, 1997)
   1622..1640    +  promoter       PLtetO-1 promoter (fragment): modified phage lambda PL promoter with tet operator sites (Lutz and Bujard, 1997)
   1657..1690    -  protein_bind   loxP: Cre-mediated recombination occurs in the 8-bp core sequence (GCATACAT). Cre recombinase
   1698..1716    +  CDS            small t antigen (fragment): SV40 (simian virus 40) small t antigen
   1742..1953    +  promoter       EF-1α core promoter: core promoter for human elongation factor EF-1α
   1967..2365    +  CDS            BSD: blasticidin S deaminase; Aspergillus terreus BSD; confers resistance to blasticidin
   2399..2683    +  CDS            yokD (fragment): YOKD_BACSU - Experimental evidence at protein level: Swiss-Prot protein existence level 1. May contribute to antibiotic resistance. From Bacillus subtilis (strain 168).
   2694..2828    +  polyA_signal   SV40 poly(A) signal: SV40 polyadenylation signal
   2841..2874    -  protein_bind   loxP: Cre-mediated recombination occurs in the 8-bp core sequence (GCATACAT). Cre recombinase
   2921..3112    +  CDS            rop: Rop protein, which maintains plasmids at low copy number; rop
   3127..3145    +  CDS            small t antigen (fragment): SV40 (simian virus 40) small t antigen
   3171..3382    +  promoter       EF-1α core promoter: core promoter for human elongation factor EF-1α
   3395..3460    -  CDS            UL24_HHV11 (fragment): Experimental evidence at protein level: Swiss-Prot protein existence level 1. May participate in nuclear egress of viral particles. Plays a role in the dispersal of several host nucleolar proteins including NCL/nucleolin and NPM1. Since deletion of host NCL/nucleolin negatively impact on nuclear egress, UL24 supposedly acts on this process through its effect on host nucleoli. From Human herpesvirus 1 (strain 17) (HHV-1) (Human herpes simplex virus 1).
   3530..4525    +  CDS            ΔTK: truncated herpes simplex virus thymidine kinase (Salomon et al., 1995) confers sensitivity to nucleoside analogs such as acyclovir or ganciclovir
   4580..4701    -  polyA_signal   SV40 poly(A) signal: SV40 polyadenylation signal
   4724..4792    -  CDS            large T antigen (fragment): large T antigen from SV40 (simian virus 40)
   5008..5596    -  rep_origin     ori: high-copy-number ColE1/pMB1/pBR322/pUC origin of replication
   5767..6628    -  CDS            AmpR (fragment): β-lactamase; bla; confers resistance to ampicillin, carbenicillin, and related antibiotics
   6629..6733    -  promoter       AmpR promoter: bla
>Addgene plasmid #118712 | pSP2-48-merTetO-EFS-BLaR | depositor full sequence | sequence record 224318 | pSP2-48-merTetO-EFS-BLaR sequence 6837 bps
TCGCCCTAGGAATGGGTTAGTCCCTATCAGTGATAGAGAGAAGGGTGTTTCCCTATCAGTGATAGAGATG
GTGGTGATTCCCTATCAGTGATAGAGAATTGAAATTTACTAGGAGAATAGAAGTCCCTATCAGTGATAGA
GAATATTGGTGTTCCCTATCAGTGATAGAGAGGGAATAGTTTCCCTATCAGTGATAGAGATAGTTTGGGG
ACTAGGGAAGAGTTTGTCCCTATCAGTGATAGAGAGTGTGTATAGTCCCTATCAGTGATAGAGAAGAAGT
AATGTCCCTATCAGTGATAGAGAAGTTAATGTAACTAGGAAAAATATAATCCCTATCAGTGATAGAGAAA
TTTTGAGATCCCTATCAGTGATAGAGATTGGGAGTGGTCCCTATCAGTGATAGAGATGGAAGAAGGACTA
GGGAATGTATGATCCCTATCAGTGATAGAGAAGAGTTAGTGTCCCTATCAGTGATAGAGAGTAGTTGGAT
TCCCTATCAGTGATAGAGATAGGGGTGATACTAGGTGGGGGATTGTCCCTATCAGTGATAGAGAGGAAAA
AGGTTCCCTATCAGTGATAGAGAGTTGGTGGAATCCCTATCAGTGATAGAGAGTAAATGTTAACTAGGAA
GATGAGTTTCCCTATCAGTGATAGAGATTGTATGAAGTTCCCTATCAGTGATAGAGATTATTTAGGTTCC
CTATCAGTGATAGAGAGGTGAGTTGGACTAGGTAATAGATGGTCCCTATCAGTGATAGAGAGGGGTATTG
GTCCCTATCAGTGATAGAGAGTATAGTTATTCCCTATCAGTGATAGAGAAGATAGTGATACTAGGAGGAG
TTGGGTCCCTATCAGTGATAGAGATTAGAGATGGTCCCTATCAGTGATAGAGAGTAGGAAATTTCCCTAT
CAGTGATAGAGATAAAGGGTGACTAGGAAGTATTGAATCCCTATCAGTGATAGAGAATATATTGTGTCCC
TATCAGTGATAGAGAGTAGGGTGGTTCCCTATCAGTGATAGAGAAGGTGGGGATACTAGGTGGGTGATAT
TCCCTATCAGTGATAGAGATTATAGAGTGTCCCTATCAGTGATAGAGATAGGGTTGATTCCCTATCAGTG
ATAGAGAAGGTTTGGAAACTAGGTAGAGGTATCCCTATCAGTGATAGAGAGGTGTTAGGGTCCCTATCAG
TGATAGAGAGGATAAAGTGTCCCTATCAGTGATAGAGATGGGTTAAAGACTAGGTAGTGGAAAGTCCCTA
TCAGTGATAGAGAGATTTTTATTTCCCTATCAGTGATAGAGAGAGGGGATAATCCCTATCAGTGATAGAG
ATTGTAGAGTTACTAGGGAAGTGGTTGTCCCTATCAGTGATAGAGAGTAGAGGGAGTCCCTATCAGTGAT
AGAGAAAAGGTGGTTTCCCTATCAGTGATAGAGAATAAGTTAGTACTAGGGTGTAATTTATCCCTATCAG
TGATAGAGAGTATAGAGGGTCCCTATCAGTGATAGAGAGTAATATGGTTCCCTATCAGTGATAGAGATGG
AGGTGGGACTAGGAGTTTAGATTTCCCTATCAGTGATAGAGAGGTAATTTTGTCCCTATCAGTGATAGAG
ATTAGTATGGTTCCCTATCAGTGATAGAGAGGGTTGTGATACTAGTATAACTTCGTATAATGTATGCTAT
ACGAAGTTATCATATGGCTAGGTCTTGAAAGGAGTGGGAATTGGCTCCGGTGCCCGTCAGTGGGCAGAGC
GCACATCGCCCACAGTCCCCGAGAAGTTGGGGGGAGGGGTCGGCAATTGATCCGGTGCCTAGAGAAGGTG
GCGCGGGGTAAACTGGGAAAGTGATGTCGTGTACTGGCTCCGCCTTTTTCCCGAGGGTGGGGGAGAACCG
TATATAAGTGCAGTAGTCGCCGTGAACGTTCTTTTTCGCAACGGGTTTGCCGCCAGAACACAGGAAGCTT
GCCACCATGGCCAAGCCTTTGTCTCAAGAAGAATCCACCCTCATTGAAAGAGCAACGGCTACAATCAACA
GCATCCCCATCTCTGAAGACTACAGCGTCGCCAGCGCAGCTCTCTCTAGCGACGGCCGCATCTTCACTGG
TGTCAATGTATATCATTTTACTGGGGGACCTTGCGCAGAACTCGTGGTGCTGGGCACTGCTGCTGCTGCG
GCAGCTGGCAACCTGACTTGTATCGTCGCGATCGGAAATGAGAACAGGGGCATCTTGAGCCCCTGCGGAC
GGTGCCGACAGGTTCTTCTCGATCTGCATCCTGGGATCAAAGCCATAGTGAAGGACAGTGATGGACAGCC
GACGGCAGTTGGGATTCGTGAATTGCTGCCCTCTGGTTATGTGTGGGAGGGCTAACCCTTATACGCAAGG
GAGTAGATGCCGACCGAACAAGAGCTGATTTCGAGAACGCCTCAGCCAGCAACTCGCGCGAGCCTAGCAA
GGCAAATGCGAGAGAACGGCCTTACGCTTGGTGGCACAGTTCTCGTCCACAGTTCGCTAAGCTCGCTCGG
CTGGGTCGCGGGAGGGCCGGTCGCAGTGATTCAGGCCCTTCTGGATTGTGTTGGTCCCCAGGGCACGATT
GTCATGCCCACGCACTCGGGTGATCTGACTGATCCCGCAGATTGGAGATCGCCGCCCGTGCCTGCCGATT
GGGTGCAGATCAGCCTCGAGGCCAGCTAGCTTGAACTTGTTTATTGCAGCTTATAATGGTTACAAATAAA
GCAATAGCATCACAAATTTCACAAATAAAGCATTTTTTTCACTGCATTCTAGTTGTGGTTTGTCCAAACT
CATCAATGTATCTTATCATGTCTGGATCACATGTTTCGAAATAACTTCGTATAATGTATGCTATACGAAG
TTATCTCGAGAGCGCTGCTAGCTTAAGGTACCATCGATAGATCTGGGCCCGTGACCAAACAGGAAAAAAC
CGCCCTTAACATGGCCCGCTTTATCAGAAGCCAGACATTAACGCTTCTGGAGAAACTCAACGAGCTGGAC
GCGGATGAACAGGCAGACATCTGTGAATCGCTTCACGACCACGCTGATGAGCTTTACCGCAGCTGCCTCG
CGCGTTTCGGTGATGACGGTGAAAACCTCTGACTTAAGCCTGAGGGCTAGGTCTTGAAAGGAGTGGGAAT
TGGCTCCGGTGCCCGTCAGTGGGCAGAGCGCACATCGCCCACAGTCCCCGAGAAGTTGGGGGGAGGGGTC
GGCAATTGATCCGGTGCCTAGAGAAGGTGGCGCGGGGTAAACTGGGAAAGTGATGTCGTGTACTGGCTCC
GCCTTTTTCCCGAGGGTGGGGGAGAACCGTATATAAGTGCAGTAGTCGCCGTGAACGTTCTTTTTCGCAA
CGGGTTTGCCGCCAGAACACAGGGGCGCGCCACCATGGCTTCGTACCCCTGCCATCAACACGCGTCTGCG
TTCGACCAGGCTGCGCGTTCTCGCGGCCATAGCAACCGACGTACGGCGTTGCGCCCTCGCCGGCAGCAAG
AAGCCACGGAAGTCCGCCTGGAGCAGAAAATGCCCACGCTACTGCGGGTTTATATAGACGGTCCTCACGG
GATGGGGAAAACCACCACCACGCAACTGCTGGTGGCCCTGGGTTCGCGCGACGATATCGTCTACGTACCC
GAGCCGATGACTTACTGGCAGGTGCTGGGGGCTTCCGAGACAATCGCGAACATCTACACCACACAACACC
GCCTCGACCAGGGTGAGATATCGGCCGGGGACGCGGCGGTGGTAATGACAAGCGCCCAGATAACAATGGG
CATGCCTTATGCCGTGACCGACGCCGTTCTGGCTCCTCATATCGGGGGGGAGGCTGGGAGCTCACATGCC
CCGCCCCCGGCCCTCACCCTCATCTTCGACCGCCATCCCATCGCCGCCCTCCTGTGCTACCCGGCCGCGC
GATACCTTATGGGCAGCATGACCCCCCAGGCCGTGCTGGCGTTCGTGGCCCTCATCCCGCCGACCTTGCC
CGGCACAAACATCGTGTTGGGGGCCCTTCCGGAGGACAGACACATCGACCGCCTGGCCAAACGCCAGCGC
CCCGGCGAGCGGCTTGACCTGGCTATGCTGGCCGCGATTCGCCGCGTTTACGGGCTGCTTGCCAATACGG
TGCGGTATCTGCAGGGCGGCGGGTCGTGGCGGGAGGATTGGGGACAGCTTTCGGGGACGGCCGTGCCGCC
CCAGGGTGCCGAGCCCCAGAGCAACGCGGGCCCACGACCCCATATCGGGGACACGTTATTTACCCTGTTT
CGGGCCCCCGAGTTGCTGGCCCCCAACGGCGACCTGTACAACGTGTTTGCCTGGGCCTTGGACGTCTTGG
CCAAACGCCTCCGTCCCATGCACGTCTTTATCCTGGATTACGACCAATCGCCCGCCGGCTGCCGGGACGC
CCTGCTGCAACTTACCTCCGGGATGGTCCAGACCCACGTCACCACCCCCGGCTCCATACCGACGATCTGC
GACCTGGCGCGCACGTTTGCCCGGGAGATGGGGGAGGCTAACTGACGATGATAACGCGACTCTAGAGTCG
GGGCGGCCGGCCGCTTCGAGCAGACATGATAAGATACATTGATGAGTTTGGACAAACCACAACTAGAATG
CAGTGAAAAAAATGCTTTATTTGTGAAATTTGTGATGCTATTGCTTTATTTGTAACCATTATAAGCTGCA
ATAAACAAGTTAACAACAACAATTGCATTCATTTTATGTTTCAGGTTCAGGGGGAGGTGTGGGAGGTTTT
TTAAAGCAAGTAAAACCTCTACAAATGTGGTAAAATCGATAAGGATCCGTTTGCGTATTGGGCGCTCTTC
CGCTTCCTCGCTCACTGACTCGCTGCGCTCGGTCGTTCGGCTGCGGCGAGCGGTATCAGCTCACTCAAAG
GCGGTAATACGGTTATCCACAGAATCAGGGGATAACGCAGGAAAGAACATGTGAGCAAAAGGCCAGCAAA
AGGCCAGGAACCGTAAAAAGGCCGCGTTGCTGGCGTTTTTCCATAGGCTCCGCCCCCCTGACGAGCATCA
CAAAAATCGACGCTCAAGTCAGAGGTGGCGAAACCCGACAGGACTATAAAGATACCAGGCGTTTCCCCCT
GGAAGCTCCCTCGTGCGCTCTCCTGTTCCGACCCTGCCGCTTACCGGATACCTGTCCGCCTTTCTCCCTT
CGGGAAGCGTGGCGCTTTCTCATAGCTCACGCTGTAGGTATCTCAGTTCGGTGTAGGTCGTTCGCTCCAA
GCTGGGCTGTGTGCACGAACCCCCCGTTCAGCCCGACCGCTGCGCCTTATCCGGTAACTATCGTCTTGAG
TCCAACCCGGTAAGACACGACTTATCGCCACTGGCAGCAGCCACTGGTAACAGGATTAGCAGAGCGAGGT
ATGTAGGCGGTGCTACAGAGTTCTTGAAGTGGTGGCCTAACTACGGCTACACTAGAAGGACAGTATTTGG
TATCTGCGCTCTGCTGAAGCCAGTTACCTTCGGAAAAAGAGTTGGTAGCTCTTGATCCGGCAAACAAACC
ACCGCTGGTAGCGGTGGTTTTTTTGTTTGCAAGCAGCAGATTACGCGCAGAAAAAAAGGATCTCAAGAAG
ATCCTTTGATCTTTTCTACGGGGTCTGACGCTCAGTGGAACGAAAACTCACGTTAAGGGATTTTGGTCAT
GAGATTATCAAAAAGGATCTTCACCTAGATCCTTTTAAATTAAAAATGAAGTTTTAAATCAATCTAAAGT
ATATATGAGTAAACTTGGTCTGACAGTTACCAATGCTTAATCAGTGAGGCACCTATCTCAGCGATCTGTC
TATTTCGTTCATCCATAGTTGCCTGACTCCCCGTCGTGTAGATAACTACGATACGGGAGGGCTTACCATC
TGGCCCCAGTGCTGCAATGATACCGCGAGACCCACGCTCACCGGCTCCAGATTTATCAGCAATAAACCAG
CCAGCCGGAAGGGCCGAGCGCAGAAGTGGTCCTGCAACTTTATCCGCCTCCATCCAGTCTATTAATTGTT
GCCGGGAAGCTAGAGTAAGTAGTTCGCCAGTTAATAGTTTGCGCAACGTTGTTGCCATTGCTGCAGGCAT
CGTGGTGTCACGCTCGTCGTTTGGTATGGCTTCATTCAGCTCCGGTTCCCAACGATCAAGGCGAGTTACA
TGATCCCCCATGTTGTGCAAAAAAGCGGTTAGCTCCTTCGGTCCTCCGATCGTTGTCAGAAGTAAGTTGG
CCGCAGTGTTATCACTCATGGTTATGGCAGCACTGCATAATTCTCTTACTGTCATGCCATCCGTAAGATG
CTTTTCTGTGACTGGTGAGTACTCAACCAAGTCATTCTGAGAATAGTGTATGCGGCGACCGAGTTGCTCT
TGCCCGGCGTCAACACGGGATAATACCGCGCCACATAGCAGAACTTTAAAAGTGCTCATCATTGGAAAAC
GTTCTTCGGGGCGAAAACTCTCAAGGATCTTACCGCTGTTGAGATCCAGTTCGATGTAACCCACTCGTGC
ACCCAACTGATCTTCAGCATCTTTTACTTTCACCAGCGTTTCTGGAGTGAGCAAAAACAGGAAGGCAAAA
TGCCGCAAAAAAGGGAATAAGGGCGACACGGAAATGTTGAATACTCATACTCTTCCTTTTTCAATATTAT
TGAAGCATTTATCAGGGTTATTGTCTCATGAGCGGATACATATTTGAATGTATTTAGAAAAATAAACAAA
TAGGGGTTCCGCGCACATTTCCCCGAAAAGTGCCACCTGACGTCTAAGAAACCATTATTATCATGACATT
AACCTATAAAAATAGGCGTATCACGAGGCCCTTTCGTCTTCAAGAAT
