Features (pLannotate 1.2.2; 65 found; start..end, strand, type, name):
      1..20      +  promoter       PLtetO-1 promoter (fragment): modified phage lambda PL promoter with tet operator sites (Lutz and Bujard, 1997)
     47..68      +  promoter       PLtetO-1 promoter (fragment): modified phage lambda PL promoter with tet operator sites (Lutz and Bujard, 1997)
     77..95      +  protein_bind   tet operator: tetO; bacterial operator O2 for the tetR and tetA genes tetracycline repressor TetR
    106..124     +  promoter       PLtetO-1 promoter (fragment): modified phage lambda PL promoter with tet operator sites (Lutz and Bujard, 1997)
    151..169     +  promoter       PLtetO-1 promoter (fragment): modified phage lambda PL promoter with tet operator sites (Lutz and Bujard, 1997)
    180..198     +  promoter       PLtetO-1 promoter (fragment): modified phage lambda PL promoter with tet operator sites (Lutz and Bujard, 1997)
    209..228     +  promoter       tight TRE promoter (fragment): Tet-responsive promoter PTight, consisting of seven tet operator sequences followed by the minimal CMV promoter
    254..272     +  protein_bind   tet operator: tetO; bacterial operator O2 for the tetR and tetA genes tetracycline repressor TetR
    283..301     +  protein_bind   tet operator: tetO; bacterial operator O2 for the tetR and tetA genes tetracycline repressor TetR
    312..332     +  promoter       PLtetO-1 promoter (fragment): modified phage lambda PL promoter with tet operator sites (Lutz and Bujard, 1997)
    355..374     +  promoter       PLtetO-1 promoter (fragment): modified phage lambda PL promoter with tet operator sites (Lutz and Bujard, 1997)
    385..403     +  promoter       PLtetO-1 promoter (fragment): modified phage lambda PL promoter with tet operator sites (Lutz and Bujard, 1997)
    412..432     +  promoter       H1-2O2 promoter (fragment): doxycycline-inducible variant of the human H1 RNA promoter (Henriksen et al., 2007)
    459..479     +  promoter       PLtetO-1 promoter (fragment): modified phage lambda PL promoter with tet operator sites (Lutz and Bujard, 1997)
    488..508     +  promoter       PLtetO-1 promoter (fragment): modified phage lambda PL promoter with tet operator sites (Lutz and Bujard, 1997)
    517..536     +  promoter       tight TRE promoter (fragment): Tet-responsive promoter PTight, consisting of seven tet operator sequences followed by the minimal CMV promoter
    559..578     +  promoter       PLtetO-1 promoter (fragment): modified phage lambda PL promoter with tet operator sites (Lutz and Bujard, 1997)
    589..607     +  promoter       PLtetO-1 promoter (fragment): modified phage lambda PL promoter with tet operator sites (Lutz and Bujard, 1997)
    618..637     +  promoter       PLtetO-1 promoter (fragment): modified phage lambda PL promoter with tet operator sites (Lutz and Bujard, 1997)
    663..681     +  promoter       PLtetO-1 promoter (fragment): modified phage lambda PL promoter with tet operator sites (Lutz and Bujard, 1997)
    692..710     +  promoter       PLtetO-1 promoter (fragment): modified phage lambda PL promoter with tet operator sites (Lutz and Bujard, 1997)
    721..742     +  promoter       PLtetO-1 promoter (fragment): modified phage lambda PL promoter with tet operator sites (Lutz and Bujard, 1997)
    766..784     +  promoter       PLtetO-1 promoter (fragment): modified phage lambda PL promoter with tet operator sites (Lutz and Bujard, 1997)
    795..817     +  protein_bind   tetracycline response element (fragment): contains seven copies of the tetracycline operator tetO tetracycline repressor TetR
    824..843     +  promoter       tight TRE promoter (fragment): Tet-responsive promoter PTight, consisting of seven tet operator sequences followed by the minimal CMV promoter
    868..887     +  promoter       PLtetO-1 promoter (fragment): modified phage lambda PL promoter with tet operator sites (Lutz and Bujard, 1997)
    898..916     +  protein_bind   tet operator: tetO; bacterial operator O2 for the tetR and tetA genes tetracycline repressor TetR
    927..946     +  promoter       PLtetO-1 promoter (fragment): modified phage lambda PL promoter with tet operator sites (Lutz and Bujard, 1997)
    972..990     +  promoter       PLtetO-1 promoter (fragment): modified phage lambda PL promoter with tet operator sites (Lutz and Bujard, 1997)
   1001..1021    +  promoter       PLtetO-1 promoter (fragment): modified phage lambda PL promoter with tet operator sites (Lutz and Bujard, 1997)
   1030..1048    +  promoter       PLtetO-1 promoter (fragment): modified phage lambda PL promoter with tet operator sites (Lutz and Bujard, 1997)
   1065..1098    -  protein_bind   loxP: Cre-mediated recombination occurs in the 8-bp core sequence (GCATACAT). Cre recombinase
   1106..1124    +  CDS            small t antigen (fragment): SV40 (simian virus 40) small t antigen
   1150..1361    +  promoter       EF-1α core promoter: core promoter for human elongation factor EF-1α
   1375..1773    +  CDS            BSD: blasticidin S deaminase; Aspergillus terreus BSD; confers resistance to blasticidin
   1807..2091    +  CDS            yokD (fragment): YOKD_BACSU - Experimental evidence at protein level: Swiss-Prot protein existence level 1. May contribute to antibiotic resistance. From Bacillus subtilis (strain 168).
   2102..2236    +  polyA_signal   SV40 poly(A) signal: SV40 polyadenylation signal
   2249..2282    -  protein_bind   loxP: Cre-mediated recombination occurs in the 8-bp core sequence (GCATACAT). Cre recombinase
   2329..2520    +  CDS            rop: Rop protein, which maintains plasmids at low copy number; rop
   2535..2553    +  CDS            small t antigen (fragment): SV40 (simian virus 40) small t antigen
   2579..2790    +  promoter       EF-1α core promoter: core promoter for human elongation factor EF-1α
   2803..2868    -  CDS            UL24_HHV11 (fragment): Experimental evidence at protein level: Swiss-Prot protein existence level 1. May participate in nuclear egress of viral particles. Plays a role in the dispersal of several host nucleolar proteins including NCL/nucleolin and NPM1. Since deletion of host NCL/nucleolin negatively impact on nuclear egress, UL24 supposedly acts on this process through its effect on host nucleoli. From Human herpesvirus 1 (strain 17) (HHV-1) (Human herpes simplex virus 1).
   2938..3933    +  CDS            ΔTK: truncated herpes simplex virus thymidine kinase (Salomon et al., 1995) confers sensitivity to nucleoside analogs such as acyclovir or ganciclovir
   3988..4109    -  polyA_signal   SV40 poly(A) signal: SV40 polyadenylation signal
   4132..4200    -  CDS            large T antigen (fragment): large T antigen from SV40 (simian virus 40)
   4416..5004    -  rep_origin     ori: high-copy-number ColE1/pMB1/pBR322/pUC origin of replication
   5175..6035    -  CDS            AmpR: β-lactamase; bla; confers resistance to ampicillin, carbenicillin, and related antibiotics
   6036..6140    -  promoter       AmpR promoter: bla
   6265..6283    +  promoter       PLtetO-1 promoter (fragment): modified phage lambda PL promoter with tet operator sites (Lutz and Bujard, 1997)
   6294..6313    +  promoter       PLtetO-1 promoter (fragment): modified phage lambda PL promoter with tet operator sites (Lutz and Bujard, 1997)
   6323..6342    +  promoter       tight TRE promoter (fragment): Tet-responsive promoter PTight, consisting of seven tet operator sequences followed by the minimal CMV promoter
   6368..6387    +  promoter       tight TRE promoter (fragment): Tet-responsive promoter PTight, consisting of seven tet operator sequences followed by the minimal CMV promoter
   6397..6415    +  promoter       PLtetO-1 promoter (fragment): modified phage lambda PL promoter with tet operator sites (Lutz and Bujard, 1997)
   6426..6446    +  promoter       PLtetO-1 promoter (fragment): modified phage lambda PL promoter with tet operator sites (Lutz and Bujard, 1997)
   6471..6489    +  promoter       PLtetO-1 promoter (fragment): modified phage lambda PL promoter with tet operator sites (Lutz and Bujard, 1997)
   6500..6519    +  promoter       tight TRE promoter (fragment): Tet-responsive promoter PTight, consisting of seven tet operator sequences followed by the minimal CMV promoter
   6529..6548    +  promoter       tight TRE promoter (fragment): Tet-responsive promoter PTight, consisting of seven tet operator sequences followed by the minimal CMV promoter
   6573..6592    +  promoter       PLtetO-1 promoter (fragment): modified phage lambda PL promoter with tet operator sites (Lutz and Bujard, 1997)
   6603..6621    +  protein_bind   tet operator: tetO; bacterial operator O2 for the tetR and tetA genes tetracycline repressor TetR
   6632..6650    +  protein_bind   tet operator: tetO; bacterial operator O2 for the tetR and tetA genes tetracycline repressor TetR
   6676..6695    +  promoter       PLtetO-1 promoter (fragment): modified phage lambda PL promoter with tet operator sites (Lutz and Bujard, 1997)
   6706..6724    +  protein_bind   tet operator: tetO; bacterial operator O2 for the tetR and tetA genes tetracycline repressor TetR
   6735..6755    +  promoter       PLtetO-1 promoter (fragment): modified phage lambda PL promoter with tet operator sites (Lutz and Bujard, 1997)
   6780..6798    +  promoter       PLtetO-1 promoter (fragment): modified phage lambda PL promoter with tet operator sites (Lutz and Bujard, 1997)
   6809..6827    +  promoter       PLtetO-1 promoter (fragment): modified phage lambda PL promoter with tet operator sites (Lutz and Bujard, 1997)
>Addgene plasmid #118712 | pSP2-48-merTetO-EFS-BLaR | addgene full sequence | sequence record 236142 | Addgene NGS Result
ATCCCTATCAGTGATAGAGAGTAAATGTTAACTAGGAAGATGAGTTTCCCTATCAGTGATAGAGATTGTA
TGAAGTTCCCTATCAGTGATAGAGATTATTTAGGTTCCCTATCAGTGATAGAGAGGTGAGTTGGACTAGG
TAATAGATGGTCCCTATCAGTGATAGAGAGGGGTATTGGTCCCTATCAGTGATAGAGAGTATAGTTATTC
CCTATCAGTGATAGAGAAGATAGTGATACTAGGAGGAGTTGGGTCCCTATCAGTGATAGAGATTAGAGAT
GGTCCCTATCAGTGATAGAGAGTAGGAAATTTCCCTATCAGTGATAGAGATAAAGGGTGACTAGGAAGTA
TTGAATCCCTATCAGTGATAGAGAATATATTGTGTCCCTATCAGTGATAGAGAGTAGGGTGGTTCCCTAT
CAGTGATAGAGAAGGTGGGGATACTAGGTGGGTGATATTCCCTATCAGTGATAGAGATTATAGAGTGTCC
CTATCAGTGATAGAGATAGGGTTGATTCCCTATCAGTGATAGAGAAGGTTTGGAAACTAGGTAGAGGTAT
CCCTATCAGTGATAGAGAGGTGTTAGGGTCCCTATCAGTGATAGAGAGGATAAAGTGTCCCTATCAGTGA
TAGAGATGGGTTAAAGACTAGGTAGTGGAAAGTCCCTATCAGTGATAGAGAGATTTTTATTTCCCTATCA
GTGATAGAGAGAGGGGATAATCCCTATCAGTGATAGAGATTGTAGAGTTACTAGGGAAGTGGTTGTCCCT
ATCAGTGATAGAGAGTAGAGGGAGTCCCTATCAGTGATAGAGAAAAGGTGGTTTCCCTATCAGTGATAGA
GAATAAGTTAGTACTAGGGTGTAATTTATCCCTATCAGTGATAGAGAGTATAGAGGGTCCCTATCAGTGA
TAGAGAGTAATATGGTTCCCTATCAGTGATAGAGATGGAGGTGGGACTAGGAGTTTAGATTTCCCTATCA
GTGATAGAGAGGTAATTTTGTCCCTATCAGTGATAGAGATTAGTATGGTTCCCTATCAGTGATAGAGAGG
GTTGTGATACTAGTATAACTTCGTATAATGTATGCTATACGAAGTTATCATATGGCTAGGTCTTGAAAGG
AGTGGGAATTGGCTCCGGTGCCCGTCAGTGGGCAGAGCGCACATCGCCCACAGTCCCCGAGAAGTTGGGG
GGAGGGGTCGGCAATTGATCCGGTGCCTAGAGAAGGTGGCGCGGGGTAAACTGGGAAAGTGATGTCGTGT
ACTGGCTCCGCCTTTTTCCCGAGGGTGGGGGAGAACCGTATATAAGTGCAGTAGTCGCCGTGAACGTTCT
TTTTCGCAACGGGTTTGCCGCCAGAACACAGGAAGCTTGCCACCATGGCCAAGCCTTTGTCTCAAGAAGA
ATCCACCCTCATTGAAAGAGCAACGGCTACAATCAACAGCATCCCCATCTCTGAAGACTACAGCGTCGCC
AGCGCAGCTCTCTCTAGCGACGGCCGCATCTTCACTGGTGTCAATGTATATCATTTTACTGGGGGACCTT
GCGCAGAACTCGTGGTGCTGGGCACTGCTGCTGCTGCGGCAGCTGGCAACCTGACTTGTATCGTCGCGAT
CGGAAATGAGAACAGGGGCATCTTGAGCCCCTGCGGACGGTGCCGACAGGTTCTTCTCGATCTGCATCCT
GGGATCAAAGCCATAGTGAAGGACAGTGATGGACAGCCGACGGCAGTTGGGATTCGTGAATTGCTGCCCT
CTGGTTATGTGTGGGAGGGCTAACCCTTATACGCAAGGGAGTAGATGCCGACCGAACAAGAGCTGATTTC
GAGAACGCCTCAGCCAGCAACTCGCGCGAGCCTAGCAAGGCAAATGCGAGAGAACGGCCTTACGCTTGGT
GGCACAGTTCTCGTCCACAGTTCGCTAAGCTCGCTCGGCTGGGTCGCGGGAGGGCCGGTCGCAGTGATTC
AGGCCCTTCTGGATTGTGTTGGTCCCCAGGGCACGATTGTCATGCCCACGCACTCGGGTGATCTGACTGA
TCCCGCAGATTGGAGATCGCCGCCCGTGCCTGCCGATTGGGTGCAGATCAGCCTCGAGGCCAGCTAGCTT
GAACTTGTTTATTGCAGCTTATAATGGTTACAAATAAAGCAATAGCATCACAAATTTCACAAATAAAGCA
TTTTTTTCACTGCATTCTAGTTGTGGTTTGTCCAAACTCATCAATGTATCTTATCATGTCTGGATCACAT
GTTTCGAAATAACTTCGTATAATGTATGCTATACGAAGTTATCTCGAGAGCGCTGCTAGCTTAAGGTACC
ATCGATAGATCTGGGCCCGTGACCAAACAGGAAAAAACCGCCCTTAACATGGCCCGCTTTATCAGAAGCC
AGACATTAACGCTTCTGGAGAAACTCAACGAGCTGGACGCGGATGAACAGGCAGACATCTGTGAATCGCT
TCACGACCACGCTGATGAGCTTTACCGCAGCTGCCTCGCGCGTTTCGGTGATGACGGTGAAAACCTCTGA
CTTAAGCCTGAGGGCTAGGTCTTGAAAGGAGTGGGAATTGGCTCCGGTGCCCGTCAGTGGGCAGAGCGCA
CATCGCCCACAGTCCCCGAGAAGTTGGGGGGAGGGGTCGGCAATTGATCCGGTGCCTAGAGAAGGTGGCG
CGGGGTAAACTGGGAAAGTGATGTCGTGTACTGGCTCCGCCTTTTTCCCGAGGGTGGGGGAGAACCGTAT
ATAAGTGCAGTAGTCGCCGTGAACGTTCTTTTTCGCAACGGGTTTGCCGCCAGAACACAGGGGCGCGCCA
CCATGGCTTCGTACCCCTGCCATCAACACGCGTCTGCGTTCGACCAGGCTGCGCGTTCTCGCGGCCATAG
CAACCGACGTACGGCGTTGCGCCCTCGCCGGCAGCAAGAAGCCACGGAAGTCCGCCTGGAGCAGAAAATG
CCCACGCTACTGCGGGTTTATATAGACGGTCCTCACGGGATGGGGAAAACCACCACCACGCAACTGCTGG
TGGCCCTGGGTTCGCGCGACGATATCGTCTACGTACCCGAGCCGATGACTTACTGGCAGGTGCTGGGGGC
TTCCGAGACAATCGCGAACATCTACACCACACAACACCGCCTCGACCAGGGTGAGATATCGGCCGGGGAC
GCGGCGGTGGTAATGACAAGCGCCCAGATAACAATGGGCATGCCTTATGCCGTGACCGACGCCGTTCTGG
CTCCTCATATCGGGGGGGAGGCTGGGAGCTCACATGCCCCGCCCCCGGCCCTCACCCTCATCTTCGACCG
CCATCCCATCGCCGCCCTCCTGTGCTACCCGGCCGCGCGATACCTTATGGGCAGCATGACCCCCCAGGCC
GTGCTGGCGTTCGTGGCCCTCATCCCGCCGACCTTGCCCGGCACAAACATCGTGTTGGGGGCCCTTCCGG
AGGACAGACACATCGACCGCCTGGCCAAACGCCAGCGCCCCGGCGAGCGGCTTGACCTGGCTATGCTGGC
CGCGATTCGCCGCGTTTACGGGCTGCTTGCCAATACGGTGCGGTATCTGCAGGGCGGCGGGTCGTGGCGG
GAGGATTGGGGACAGCTTTCGGGGACGGCCGTGCCGCCCCAGGGTGCCGAGCCCCAGAGCAACGCGGGCC
CACGACCCCATATCGGGGACACGTTATTTACCCTGTTTCGGGCCCCCGAGTTGCTGGCCCCCAACGGCGA
CCTGTACAACGTGTTTGCCTGGGCCTTGGACGTCTTGGCCAAACGCCTCCGTCCCATGCACGTCTTTATC
CTGGATTACGACCAATCGCCCGCCGGCTGCCGGGACGCCCTGCTGCAACTTACCTCCGGGATGGTCCAGA
CCCACGTCACCACCCCCGGCTCCATACCGACGATCTGCGACCTGGCGCGCACGTTTGCCCGGGAGATGGG
GGAGGCTAACTGACGATGATAACGCGACTCTAGAGTCGGGGCGGCCGGCCGCTTCGAGCAGACATGATAA
GATACATTGATGAGTTTGGACAAACCACAACTAGAATGCAGTGAAAAAAATGCTTTATTTGTGAAATTTG
TGATGCTATTGCTTTATTTGTAACCATTATAAGCTGCAATAAACAAGTTAACAACAACAATTGCATTCAT
TTTATGTTTCAGGTTCAGGGGGAGGTGTGGGAGGTTTTTTAAAGCAAGTAAAACCTCTACAAATGTGGTA
AAATCGATAAGGATCCGTTTGCGTATTGGGCGCTCTTCCGCTTCCTCGCTCACTGACTCGCTGCGCTCGG
TCGTTCGGCTGCGGCGAGCGGTATCAGCTCACTCAAAGGCGGTAATACGGTTATCCACAGAATCAGGGGA
TAACGCAGGAAAGAACATGTGAGCAAAAGGCCAGCAAAAGGCCAGGAACCGTAAAAAGGCCGCGTTGCTG
GCGTTTTTCCATAGGCTCCGCCCCCCTGACGAGCATCACAAAAATCGACGCTCAAGTCAGAGGTGGCGAA
ACCCGACAGGACTATAAAGATACCAGGCGTTTCCCCCTGGAAGCTCCCTCGTGCGCTCTCCTGTTCCGAC
CCTGCCGCTTACCGGATACCTGTCCGCCTTTCTCCCTTCGGGAAGCGTGGCGCTTTCTCATAGCTCACGC
TGTAGGTATCTCAGTTCGGTGTAGGTCGTTCGCTCCAAGCTGGGCTGTGTGCACGAACCCCCCGTTCAGC
CCGACCGCTGCGCCTTATCCGGTAACTATCGTCTTGAGTCCAACCCGGTAAGACACGACTTATCGCCACT
GGCAGCAGCCACTGGTAACAGGATTAGCAGAGCGAGGTATGTAGGCGGTGCTACAGAGTTCTTGAAGTGG
TGGCCTAACTACGGCTACACTAGAAGGACAGTATTTGGTATCTGCGCTCTGCTGAAGCCAGTTACCTTCG
GAAAAAGAGTTGGTAGCTCTTGATCCGGCAAACAAACCACCGCTGGTAGCGGTGGTTTTTTTGTTTGCAA
GCAGCAGATTACGCGCAGAAAAAAAGGATCTCAAGAAGATCCTTTGATCTTTTCTACGGGGTCTGACGCT
CAGTGGAACGAAAACTCACGTTAAGGGATTTTGGTCATGAGATTATCAAAAAGGATCTTCACCTAGATCC
TTTTAAATTAAAAATGAAGTTTTAAATCAATCTAAAGTATATATGAGTAAACTTGGTCTGACAGTTACCA
ATGCTTAATCAGTGAGGCACCTATCTCAGCGATCTGTCTATTTCGTTCATCCATAGTTGCCTGACTCCCC
GTCGTGTAGATAACTACGATACGGGAGGGCTTACCATCTGGCCCCAGTGCTGCAATGATACCGCGAGACC
CACGCTCACCGGCTCCAGATTTATCAGCAATAAACCAGCCAGCCGGAAGGGCCGAGCGCAGAAGTGGTCC
TGCAACTTTATCCGCCTCCATCCAGTCTATTAATTGTTGCCGGGAAGCTAGAGTAAGTAGTTCGCCAGTT
AATAGTTTGCGCAACGTTGTTGCCATTGCTGCAGGCATCGTGGTGTCACGCTCGTCGTTTGGTATGGCTT
CATTCAGCTCCGGTTCCCAACGATCAAGGCGAGTTACATGATCCCCCATGTTGTGCAAAAAAGCGGTTAG
CTCCTTCGGTCCTCCGATCGTTGTCAGAAGTAAGTTGGCCGCAGTGTTATCACTCATGGTTATGGCAGCA
CTGCATAATTCTCTTACTGTCATGCCATCCGTAAGATGCTTTTCTGTGACTGGTGAGTACTCAACCAAGT
CATTCTGAGAATAGTGTATGCGGCGACCGAGTTGCTCTTGCCCGGCGTCAACACGGGATAATACCGCGCC
ACATAGCAGAACTTTAAAAGTGCTCATCATTGGAAAACGTTCTTCGGGGCGAAAACTCTCAAGGATCTTA
CCGCTGTTGAGATCCAGTTCGATGTAACCCACTCGTGCACCCAACTGATCTTCAGCATCTTTTACTTTCA
CCAGCGTTTCTGGGTGAGCAAAAACAGGAAGGCAAAATGCCGCAAAAAAGGGAATAAGGGCGACACGGAA
ATGTTGAATACTCATACTCTTCCTTTTTCAATATTATTGAAGCATTTATCAGGGTTATTGTCTCATGAGC
GGATACATATTTGAATGTATTTAGAAAAATAAACAAATAGGGGTTCCGCGCACATTTCCCCGAAAAGTGC
CACCTGACGTCTAAGAAACCATTATTATCATGACATTAACCTATAAAAATAGGCGTATCACGAGGCCCTT
TCGTCTTCAAGAATTCGCCCTAGGAATGGGTTAGTCCCTATCAGTGATAGAGAGAAGGGTGTTTCCCTAT
CAGTGATAGAGATGGTGGTGATTCCCTATCAGTGATAGAGAATTGAAATTTACTAGGAGAATAGAAGTCC
CTATCAGTGATAGAGAATATTGGTGTTCCCTATCAGTGATAGAGAGGGAATAGTTTCCCTATCAGTGATA
GAGATAGTTTGGGGACTAGGGAAGAGTTTGTCCCTATCAGTGATAGAGAGTGTGTATAGTCCCTATCAGT
GATAGAGAAGAAGTAATGTCCCTATCAGTGATAGAGAAGTTAATGTAACTAGGAAAAATATAATCCCTAT
CAGTGATAGAGAAATTTTGAGATCCCTATCAGTGATAGAGATTGGGAGTGGTCCCTATCAGTGATAGAGA
TGGAAGAAGGACTAGGGAATGTATGATCCCTATCAGTGATAGAGAAGAGTTAGTGTCCCTATCAGTGATA
GAGAGTAGTTGGATTCCCTATCAGTGATAGAGATAGGGGTGATACTAGGTGGGGGATTGTCCCTATCAGT
GATAGAGAGGAAAAAGGTTCCCTATCAGTGATAGAGAGTTGGTGGA
